Addgene plasmid #161547: pPD1122 CMV 3xFLAG-NES-PYL1-VP64 in TUPV3
Purpose: Constitutive expression of 3xFLAG-NES-PYL1-VP64 under the CMV promoter
Depositing lab: Joshua Leonard. Depositing organization: Northwestern University. Publication: Model-guided design of mammalian genetic programs. Muldoon JJ, Kandula V, Hong M, Donahue PS, Boucher JD, Bagheri N, Leonard JN. Sci Adv. 2021 Feb 19;7(8). pii: 7/8/eabe9375. doi: 10.1126/sciadv.abe9375. Print 2021 Feb. PubMed 33608279.
Backbone
  Vector backbone: pPD473 CMV MCS (TUPV3)
  Vector type: Mammalian Expression, Synthetic Biology
Growth in bacteria
  Bacterial resistance: Ampicillin, 100 μg/mL
  Growth temperature: 37°C
  Growth strain: DH5alpha
  Copy number: High Copy
Gene/Insert
  Gene/Insert name: 3xFLAG-NES-PYL1-VP64
  Species: Synthetic
  Promoter: CMV
  Tag / fusion protein: 3x-FLAG (N terminal on insert)
  Cloning method: Restriction Enzyme; 5′ cloning site NheI (not destroyed); 3′ cloning site NotI (not destroyed)
  Sequencing primers: 5′ CGACACGGAAATGTTGAATAC; 3′ CAGTGGGAGTGGCACCTTCC
Terms and licenses: Academic/Nonprofit Terms; Industry Terms: Not Available to Industry
How to cite: pPD1122 CMV 3xFLAG-NES-PYL1-VP64 in TUPV3 was a gift from Joshua Leonard (Addgene plasmid # 161547 ; http://n2t.net/addgene:161547 ; RRID:Addgene_161547)
