[The description below was written by a language model from this plasmid's Addgene catalogue record and pLannotate feature annotations shown in this document.]
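Description:
pPD1122 CMV 3xFLAG-NES-PYL1-VP64 in TUPV3 is a 5.9 kb mammalian expression plasmid built on the pPD473 CMV MCS (TUPV3) backbone and intended for synthetic biology work in mammalian cells. It is propagated in E. coli as a high-copy plasmid through a ColE1/pUC-type origin and selected with ampicillin via the β-lactamase gene and its native promoter. An f1 origin is also present. The annotation detects an SV40 early promoter followed only by a short fragment of a bleomycin-resistance gene and an SV40 polyadenylation signal, so the plasmid does not appear to carry an intact mammalian selection marker. This fits transient transfection use, although the record does not state it. Small lac promoter/operator, lacI and MCS fragments are backbone remnants.

The payload is a synthetic fusion protein cloned between NheI and NotI sites, driven constitutively by the human CMV immediate early enhancer and promoter and terminated by the bovine growth hormone polyadenylation signal. A T7 promoter lies upstream of the coding region. The fusion consists of an N-terminal 3xFLAG epitope for detection, a nuclear export signal (NES), PYL1 and the VP64 transcriptional activation domain. PYL1 is the Arabidopsis thaliana abscisic acid receptor, which binds PP2C phosphatases when activated by abscisic acid. Only the PYL1 portion was recognised by the automated annotation; the other modules are known from the catalogue entry.

This arrangement suggests one half of an abscisic acid-inducible split transcription factor, in which ligand-dependent dimerisation would bring VP64 to a partner DNA-binding component. The partner is not described in the record. The stated purpose is simply constitutive expression of the fusion, in the context of model-guided design of mammalian genetic programs.
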