Features (pLannotate 1.2.2; 19 found; start..end, strand, type, name):
      1..380     +  enhancer       CMV enhancer: human cytomegalovirus immediate early enhancer
    381..584     +  promoter       CMV promoter: human cytomegalovirus (CMV) immediate early promoter
    580..613     +  LTR            5' LTR (truncated) (fragment): truncated 5' long terminal repeat (LTR) from HIV-1
    629..647     +  promoter       T7 promoter: promoter for bacteriophage T7 RNA polymerase
    811..1341    +  CDS            PYL1 (fragment): PYL1_ARATH - Also known as RCAR12. Experimental evidence at protein level: Swiss-Prot protein existence level 1. Receptor for abscisic acid (ABA) required for ABA-mediated responses such as stomatal closure and germination inhibition. Inhibits the activity of group-A protein phosphatases type 2C (PP2Cs) when activated by ABA (PubMed:19407143, PubMed:19855379, PubMed:19893533, PubMed:19898420, PubMed:23844015, PubMed:21658606). Can be activated by both (-)-ABA and (+)-ABA (PubMed:23844015). From Arabidopsis thaliana (Mouse-ear cress).
   1614..1725    +  polyA_signal   bGH poly(A) signal: bovine growth hormone polyadenylation signal
   2210..2235    -  misc_feature   MCS (fragment): pBluescript multiple cloning site
   2607..3035    +  rep_origin     f1 ori (sequence partly withheld): f1 bacteriophage origin of replication; arrow indicates direction of (+) strand synthesis
   3040..3062    +  promoter       SV40 promoter (fragment): SV40 enhancer and early promoter
   3063..3254    +  promoter       SV40 promoter: SV40 early promoter
   3281..3379    +  CDS            ble (fragment): BLE_KLEPN - Experimental evidence at protein level: Swiss-Prot protein existence level 1. Binding protein with a strong affinity to the bleomycin family of antibiotics. Binds to CL990; an antimitotic-antibiotic compound. From Klebsiella pneumoniae.
   3374..3495    +  polyA_signal   SV40 poly(A) signal: SV40 polyadenylation signal
   3568..3584    -  protein_bind   lac operator: The lac repressor binds to the lac operator to inhibit transcription in E. coli. This inhibition can be relieved by adding lactose or isopropyl-β-D-thiogalactopyranoside (IPTG). lac repressor encoded by lacI
   3592..3622    -  promoter       lac promoter: promoter for the E. coli lac operon
   3637..3658    -  protein_bind   CAP binding site: CAP binding activates transcription in the presence of cAMP. E. coli catabolite activator protein
   3671..3763    -  CDS            lacI (fragment): lac repressor; lacI; The lac repressor binds to the lac operator to inhibit transcription in E. coli. This inhibition can be relieved by adding lactose or isopropyl-β-D-thiogalactopyranoside (IPTG).
   3946..4534    -  rep_origin     ori: high-copy-number ColE1/pMB1/pBR322/pUC origin of replication
   4705..5565    -  CDS            AmpR: β-lactamase; bla; confers resistance to ampicillin, carbenicillin, and related antibiotics
   5566..5670    -  promoter       AmpR promoter: bla
>Addgene plasmid #161547 | pPD1122 CMV 3xFLAG-NES-PYL1-VP64 in TUPV3 | addgene full sequence | sequence record 318369 | Addgene NGS Result
GACATTGATTATTGACTAGTTATTAATAGTAATCAATTACGGGGTCATTAGTTCATAGCCCATATATGGA
GTTCCGCGTTACATAACTTACGGTAAATGGCCCGCCTGGCTGACCGCCCAACGACCCCCGCCCATTGACG
TCAATAATGACGTATGTTCCCATAGTAACGCCAATAGGGACTTTCCATTGACGTCAATGGGTGGAGTATT
TACGGTAAACTGCCCACTTGGCAGTACATCAAGTGTATCATATGCCAAGTACGCCCCCTATTGACGTCAA
TGACGGTAAATGGCCCGCCTGGCATTATGCCCAGTACATGACCTTATGGGACTTTCCTACTTGGCAGTAC
ATCTACGTATTAGTCATCGCTATTACCATGGTGATGCGGTTTTGGCAGTACATCAATGGGCGTGGATAGC
GGTTTGACTCACGGGGATTTCCAAGTCTCCACCCCATTGACGTCAATGGGAGTTTGTTTTGGCACCAAAA
TCAACGGGACTTTCCAAAATGTCGTAACAACTCCGCCCCATTGACGCAAATGGGCGGTAGGCGTGTACGG
TGGGAGGTCTATATAAGCAGAGCTCTCTGGCTAACTAGAGAACCCACTGCTTACTGGCTTATCGAAATTA
ATACGACTCACTATAGGGAGTCCCAAGCTGGCTAGCGCCACCATGGACTACAAAGACCACGACGGCGATT
ACAAGGATCATGACATCGATTACAAAGACGATGACGATAAGATGGAAGAGCTGAGCCAGGCTCTGGCCAG
CTCCTTTAGCGTGTCCTCCGGAATGGGCGGAGGAGCCCCTACCCAGGACGAGTTCACCCAGCTGAGCCAG
AGCATCGCTGAGTTCCACACCTACCAGCTGGGAAACGGACGCTGTTCCAGCCTGCTGGCACAGAGAATCC
ACGCTCCTCCTGAGACAGTGTGGAGTGTGGTGCGCAGATTCGACCGCCCTCAGATTTACAAGCACTTCAT
CAAGAGCTGCAACGTGAGCGAGGACTTCGAGATGAGAGTGGGATGTACCAGAGATGTGAACGTGATCAGC
GGACTGCCTGCCAACACCAGCAGAGAGAGACTGGACCTGCTGGACGATGACCGCAGAGTGACCGGCTTCA
GCATCACCGGAGGTGAGCACAGACTGAGAAACTACAAGAGCGTGACCACCGTCCACCGCTTCGAGAAGGA
AGAGGAAGAGGAGCGCATCTGGACCGTGGTGCTGGAGAGCTACGTCGTGGACGTGCCCGAGGGCAACAGC
GAAGAGGATACCCGCCTGTTCGCTGACACCGTGATCAGACTGAACCTCCAGAAGCTGGCCAGCATCACCG
AGGCAATGAACGGATCCGGTGGTGGCGGGTCTGGAGGAGGAGGTAGTGGTGGAGGTGGCTCTGGTACCGC
CGGAGACGCTCTGGATGACTTTGATCTGGACATGCTTGGTTCCGATGCCTTGGACGATTTTGACCTCGAT
ATGCTGGGCTCCGACGCTCTCGACGATTTCGACCTCGACATGCTGGGTAGCGATGCACTGGATGACTTTG
ATCTGGATATGCTCGGATCATAGGCGGCCGCTCGAGTCTAGAGGGCCCGTTTAAACCCGCTGATCAGCCT
CGACTGTGCCTTCTAGTTGCCAGCCATCTGTTGTTTGCCCCTCCCCCGTGCCTTCCTTGACCCTGGAAGG
TGCCACTCCCACTGTCCTTTCCTAATAAAATGAGGAAATTGCATCGCATTGTCTGAGTAGGTGTCATTCT
ATTCTGGGGGGTGGGGTGGGGCAGGACAGCAAGGGGGAGGATTGGGAAGTCAATAGCAGGCATGCTGGGG
ATGCGGTGGGCTCTATGGCTTCTGAGGCAGGTCGAAGAGACTGCCCGACACATCTTAGTGAGCGCATCGC
GATAAGCTCTAGAGGGACAGCCCCCCCCCAAAGCCCCCAGGGATGTAATTACGTCCCTCCCCCGCTAGGG
GGCAGCAGCGAGCCGCCCGGGGCTCCGCTCCGGTCCGGCGCTCCCCCCGCATCCCCGAGCCGGCAGCGTG
CGGGGACAGCCCGGGCACGGGGAAGGTGGCACGGGATCGCTTTCCTCTGAACGCTTCTCGCTGCTCTTTG
AGCCTGCAGACACCTGGGGGGATACGGGGAAAAAGCTTTAGGCTGAAAGAGAGATTTAGAATGACAGAAT
CATAGAACGGCCTGCGTACGGATGGGGCTCTAGCTCTAGAGCTTGATATCGAATTCCTGCAGCCCCGCTA
GAGGGACAGCCCCCCCCCAAAGCCCCCAGGGATGTAATTACGTCCCTCCCCCGCTAGGGGGCAGCAGCGA
GCCGCCCGGGGCTCCGCTCCGGTCCGGCGCTCCCCCCGCATCCCCGAGCCGGCAGCGTGCGGGGACAGCC
CGGGCACGGGGAAGGTGGCACGGGATCGCTTTCCTCTGAACGCTTCTCGCTGCTCTTTGAGCCTGCAGAC
ACCTGGGGGGATACGGGGAAAAAGCTTTAGGCTGAAAGAGAGATTTAGAATGACAGAATCATAGAACGGC
CTGGGCGCGCCTGGTGGCGAACGATCAACAGACGGGAGAGGTTACAAGTCTTCGCTGACAGCGACCGGAC
TCTAGGGGGTATCCCC
[124 nt withheld, positions 2607-2730]
C
[91 nt withheld, positions 2732-2822]
A
[49 nt withheld, positions 2824-2872]
CCTTTGACGTTGGAGTCCACGTTCTTT
[37 nt withheld, positions 2900-2936]
ACCCTATCTCGGTCTATTCTTTTGATTTATAAGGGATTTTGCCGATTTCGGCCTATTGGTTAAAAAATGA
GCTGATTTAACAAAAATTTAACGCGAATTAATTCTGTGGAATGTGTGTCAGTTAGGCTCAATTAGTCAGC
AACCATAGTCCCGCCCCTAACTCCGCCCATCCCGCCCCTAACTCCGCCCAGTTCCGCCCATTCTCCGCCC
CATGGCTGACTAATTTTTTTTATTTATGCAGAGGCCGAGGCCGCCTCTGCCTCTGAGCTATTCCAGAAGT
AGTGAGGAGGCTTTTTTGGAGGCCTAGGCTTTTGCAAAAAGCTCCCGGGAGCTTGTATATCCATTTTCGG
AGGTTGGGCTTCGGAATCGTTTTCCGGGACGCCGGCTGGATGATCCTCCAGCGCGGGGATCTCATGCTGG
AGTTCTTCGCCCACCCCAACTTGTTTATTGCAGCTTATAATGGTTACAAATAAAGCAATAGCATCACAAA
TTTCACAAATAAAGCATTTTTTTCACTGCATTCTAGTTGTGGTTTGTCCAAACTCATCAATGTATCTTAT
CATGTCTGTATACCGTCGACCTCTAGCTAGAGCTTGGCGTAATCATGGTCATAGCTGTTTCCTGTGTGAA
ATTGTTATCCGCTCACAATTCCACACAACATACGAGCCGGAAGCATAAAGTGTAAAGCCTGGGGTGCCTA
ATGAGTGAGCTAACTCACATTAATTGCGTTGCGCTCACTGCCCGCTTTCCAGTCGGGAAACCTGTCGTGC
CAGCTGCATTAATGAATCGGCCAACGCGCGGGGAGAGGCGGTTTGCGTATTGGGCGCTCTTCCGCTTCCT
CGCTCACTGACTCGCTGCGCTCGGTCGTTCGGCTGCGGCGAGCGGTATCAGCTCACTCAAAGGCGGTAAT
ACGGTTATCCACAGAATCAGGGGATAACGCAGGAAAGAACATGTGAGCAAAAGGCCAGCAAAAGGCCAGG
AACCGTAAAAAGGCCGCGTTGCTGGCGTTTTTCCATAGGCTCCGCCCCCCTGACGAGCATCACAAAAATC
GACGCTCAAGTCAGAGGTGGCGAAACCCGACAGGACTATAAAGATACCAGGCGTTTCCCCCTGGAAGCTC
CCTCGTGCGCTCTCCTGTTCCGACCCTGCCGCTTACCGGATACCTGTCCGCCTTTCTCCCTTCGGGAAGC
GTGGCGCTTTCTCATAGCTCACGCTGTAGGTATCTCAGTTCGGTGTAGGTCGTTCGCTCCAAGCTGGGCT
GTGTGCACGAACCCCCCGTTCAGCCCGACCGCTGCGCCTTATCCGGTAACTATCGTCTTGAGTCCAACCC
GGTAAGACACGACTTATCGCCACTGGCAGCAGCCACTGGTAACAGGATTAGCAGAGCGAGGTATGTAGGC
GGTGCTACAGAGTTCTTGAAGTGGTGGCCTAACTACGGCTACACTAGAAGAACAGTATTTGGTATCTGCG
CTCTGCTGAAGCCAGTTACCTTCGGAAAAAGAGTTGGTAGCTCTTGATCCGGCAAACAAACCACCGCTGG
TAGCGGTGGTTTTTTTGTTTGCAAGCAGCAGATTACGCGCAGAAAAAAAGGATCTCAAGAAGATCCTTTG
ATCTTTTCTACGGGGTCTGACGCTCAGTGGAACGAAAACTCACGTTAAGGGATTTTGGTCATGAGATTAT
CAAAAAGGATCTTCACCTAGATCCTTTTAAATTAAAAATGAAGTTTTAAATCAATCTAAAGTATATATGA
GTAAACTTGGTCTGACAGTTACCAATGCTTAATCAGTGAGGCACCTATCTCAGCGATCTGTCTATTTCGT
TCATCCATAGTTGCCTGACTCCCCGTCGTGTAGATAACTACGATACGGGAGGGCTTACCATCTGGCCCCA
GTGCTGCAATGATACCGCGAGATCCACGCTCACCGGCTCCAGATTTATCAGCAATAAACCAGCCAGCCGG
AAGGGCCGAGCGCAGAAGTGGTCCTGCAACTTTATCCGCCTCCATCCAGTCTATTAATTGTTGCCGGGAA
GCTAGAGTAAGTAGTTCGCCAGTTAATAGTTTGCGCAACGTTGTTGCCATTGCTACAGGCATCGTGGTGT
CACGCTCGTCGTTTGGTATGGCTTCATTCAGCTCCGGTTCCCAACGATCAAGGCGAGTTACATGATCCCC
CATGTTGTGCAAAAAAGCGGTTAGCTCCTTCGGTCCTCCGATCGTTGTCAGAAGTAAGTTGGCCGCAGTG
TTATCACTCATGGTTATGGCAGCACTGCATAATTCTCTTACTGTCATGCCATCCGTAAGATGCTTTTCTG
TGACTGGTGAGTACTCAACCAAGTCATTCTGAGAATAGTGTATGCGGCGACCGAGTTGCTCTTGCCCGGC
GTCAATACGGGATAATACCGCGCCACATAGCAGAACTTTAAAAGTGCTCATCATTGGAAAACGTTCTTCG
GGGCGAAAACTCTCAAGGATCTTACCGCTGTTGAGATCCAGTTCGATGTAACCCACTCGTGCACCCAACT
GATCTTCAGCATCTTTTACTTTCACCAGCGTTTCTGGGTGAGCAAAAACAGGAAGGCAAAATGCCGCAAA
AAAGGGAATAAGGGCGACACGGAAATGTTGAATACTCATACTCTTCCTTTTTCAATATTATTGAAGCATT
TATCAGGGTTATTGTCTCATGAGCGGATACATATTTGAATGTATTTAGAAAAATAAACAAATAGGGGTTC
CGCGCACATTTCCCCGAAAAGTGCCACCTGACGTCGACGGTTCGGGAGATCGAAGACGGACTAAATAGTA
GTTCAGACGCCGTTAAGCGCAAGATCTGGGGAGGTCGCTGAGTAGTGCGCGAGCAAAATTTAAGCTACAA
CAAGGCAAGGCTTGACCGACAATTGCATGAAGAATCTGCTTAGGGTTAGGCGTTTTGCGCTGCTTCGCGA
TGTACGGGCCAGATATACGCGTT
