>Addgene plasmid #161547 | pPD1122 CMV 3xFLAG-NES-PYL1-VP64 in TUPV3 | depositor partial sequence | sequence record 313009 | 3xFLAG-NES-PYL1-VP64 gene
ATGGACTACAAAGACCACGACGGCGATTACAAGGATCATGACATCGATTACAAAGACGATGACGATAAGA
TGGAAGAGCTGAGCCAGGCTCTGGCCAGCTCCTTTAGCGTGTCCTCCGGAATGGGCGGAGGAGCCCCTAC
CCAGGACGAGTTCACCCAGCTGAGCCAGAGCATCGCTGAGTTCCACACCTACCAGCTGGGAAACGGACGC
TGTTCCAGCCTGCTGGCACAGAGAATCCACGCTCCTCCTGAGACAGTGTGGAGTGTGGTGCGCAGATTCG
ACCGCCCTCAGATTTACAAGCACTTCATCAAGAGCTGCAACGTGAGCGAGGACTTCGAGATGAGAGTGGG
ATGTACCAGAGATGTGAACGTGATCAGCGGACTGCCTGCCAACACCAGCAGAGAGAGACTGGACCTGCTG
GACGATGACCGCAGAGTGACCGGCTTCAGCATCACCGGAGGTGAGCACAGACTGAGAAACTACAAGAGCG
TGACCACCGTCCACCGCTTCGAGAAGGAAGAGGAAGAGGAGCGCATCTGGACCGTGGTGCTGGAGAGCTA
CGTCGTGGACGTGCCCGAGGGCAACAGCGAAGAGGATACCCGCCTGTTCGCTGACACCGTGATCAGACTG
AACCTCCAGAAGCTGGCCAGCATCACCGAGGCAATGAACGGATCCGGTGGTGGCGGGTCTGGAGGAGGAG
GTAGTGGTGGAGGTGGCTCTGGTACCGCCGGAGACGCTCTGGATGACTTTGATCTGGACATGCTTGGTTC
CGATGCCTTGGACGATTTTGACCTCGATATGCTGGGCTCCGACGCTCTCGACGATTTCGACCTCGACATG
CTGGGTAGCGATGCACTGGATGACTTTGATCTGGATATGCTCGGATCATAG
